Addgene plasmid #164150: AByD
Purpose: Integrates marker gene onto D. melanogaster Y chromosome
Depositing lab: Omar Akbari. Depositing organization: University of California, San Diego (UCSD). Publication: Site-specific transgenesis of the D. melanogaster Y-chromosome using CRISPR/Cas9. Buchman A, Akbari OS. Insect Mol Biol. 2018 Aug 6. doi: 10.1111/imb.12528. PubMed 30079589.
Backbone
  Vector backbone: piggybac
  Backbone size w/o insert (bp): 4095
  Total vector size (bp): 9040
Growth in bacteria
  Bacterial resistance: Ampicillin, 100 μg/mL
  Growth temperature: 37°C
  Growth strain: DH5alpha
  Copy number: High Copy
Gene/Insert
  Gene/Insert name: Y-Left-GypSy_3xp3-optimized-tdtomato-Attp-CTCF-Y-Right
  Species: D. melanogaster (fly)
  Insert size (bp): 4945
Terms and licenses: Academic/Nonprofit Terms; Industry Terms: Not Available to Industry
How to cite: AByD was a gift from Omar Akbari (Addgene plasmid # 164150 ; http://n2t.net/addgene:164150 ; RRID:Addgene_164150)
