[The description below was written by a language model from this plasmid's Addgene catalogue record and pLannotate feature annotations shown in this document.]
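Description:
AByD is a donor plasmid for placing a fluorescent marker gene at a defined site on the Drosophila melanogaster Y chromosome, in the context of CRISPR/Cas9-mediated site-specific transgenesis. It is built on a piggyBac-derived backbone of about 4.1 kb and carries an insert of roughly 4.9 kb, for a total of about 9 kb. In E. coli it is maintained at high copy from a ColE1/pUC-type origin and selected with ampicillin through the β-lactamase gene. The annotation also picks up backbone remnants: lac promoter/operator, lacZα, lacI, rop and bom fragments, and short AcMNPV baculovirus-derived pieces (LEF-9, FP25). The baculoviral pieces are typical of flanking sequence carried along in piggyBac vectors. No piggyBac terminal repeats or transposase are annotated.

The insert name describes the payload as left and right Y-chromosome homology arms flanking a gypsy insulator, a 3xP3-driven optimized tdTomato, a φC31 attP site and a CTCF insulator. The feature table confirms the gypsy insulator, an hsp70 promoter fragment (the minimal promoter normally paired with 3xP3 Pax6-binding sites to give eye-specific expression), the tdTomato coding sequence, an SV40 large T fragment with the SV40 polyadenylation signal, and the attP site. The 3xP3 element, the CTCF sites and the homology arms are not annotated; the arms presumably lie in the unannotated stretches on either side of the cassette. The arms would direct homology-directed repair at a Cas9 cut on the Y, while the insulators are meant to shield the marker from surrounding chromatin effects. The attP site provides a landing pad for later φC31 integrase-mediated insertion of other transgenes. The record does not specify the Y-chromosome target locus or the guide RNA.
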