Features (pLannotate 1.2.2; 18 found; start..end, strand, type, name):
      1..431     +  protein_bind   gypsy insulator: chromatin insulator from Drosophila Su(Hw), CP190, and Mod(mdg4)67.2
    540..662     +  promoter       hsp70 promoter (fragment): Drosophila melanogaster hsp70Bb promoter
    706..2133    +  CDS            tdTomato: tdTomato is a basic (constitutively fluorescent) orange fluorescent protein published in 2004, derived from Discosoma sp.. It is reported to be a somewhat slowly-maturing tandem dimer with low acid sensitivity.
   2152..2235    +  CDS            large T antigen (fragment): large T antigen from SV40 (simian virus 40)
   2258..2379    +  polyA_signal   SV40 poly(A) signal: SV40 polyadenylation signal
   2457..2556    +  protein_bind   phage φC31 attP: attachment site of phage φC31 phage φC31 integrase
   4098..4114    -  protein_bind   lac operator: The lac repressor binds to the lac operator to inhibit transcription in E. coli. This inhibition can be relieved by adding lactose or isopropyl-β-D-thiogalactopyranoside (IPTG). lac repressor encoded by lacI
   4122..4152    -  promoter       lac promoter: promoter for the E. coli lac operon
   4167..4188    -  protein_bind   CAP binding site: CAP binding activates transcription in the presence of cAMP. E. coli catabolite activator protein
   4201..4293    -  CDS            lacI (fragment): lac repressor; lacI; The lac repressor binds to the lac operator to inhibit transcription in E. coli. This inhibition can be relieved by adding lactose or isopropyl-β-D-thiogalactopyranoside (IPTG).
   4476..5064    -  rep_origin     ori: high-copy-number ColE1/pMB1/pBR322/pUC origin of replication
   5235..6095    -  CDS            AmpR: β-lactamase; bla; confers resistance to ampicillin, carbenicillin, and related antibiotics
   6096..6200    -  promoter       AmpR promoter: bla
   6295..6330    +  CDS            rop (fragment): Rop protein, which maintains plasmids at low copy number; rop
   6432..6531    +  misc_feature   bom (fragment): basis of mobility region from pBR322
   6537..6691    -  CDS            lacZα (fragment): LacZα fragment of β-galactosidase; lacZ fragment
   6695..7162    -  CDS            LEF-9 (fragment): LEF9_NPVAC - Experimental evidence at protein level: Swiss-Prot protein existence level 1. Component of the viral DNA-dependent RNA polymerase which is composed of four equimolar subunits of LEF-4, LEF-8, LEF-9, and p47. Plays an essential role in late and very late gene expression. From Autographa californica nuclear polyhedrosis virus (AcMNPV).
   7189..7392    +  CDS            FP (fragment): FP25_NPVAC - Experimental evidence at protein level: Swiss-Prot protein existence level 1. From Autographa californica nuclear polyhedrosis virus (AcMNPV).
>Addgene plasmid #164150 | AByD | addgene full sequence | sequence record 327695 | Addgene NGS Result
TGGCCACGTAATAAGTGTGCGTTGAATTTATTCGCAAAAACATTGCATATTTTCGGCAAAGTAAAATTTT
GTTGCATACCTTATCAAAAAATAAGTGCTGCATACTTTTTAGAGAAACCAAATAATTTTTTATTGCATAC
CCGTTTTTAATAAAATACATTGCATACCCTCTTTTAATAAAAAATATTGCATACTTTGACGAAACAAATT
TTCGTTGCATACCCAATAAAAGATTATTATATTGCATACCCGTTTTTAATAAAATACATTGCATACCCTC
TTTTAATAAAGAATATTGCATACGTTGACGAAACAAATTTTCGTTGCATACCCAATAAAAGATTATTATA
TTGCATACCTTTTCTTGCCATACCATTTAGCCGATCAATTGTGCTCGGCAACAGTATATTTGTGGTGTGC
CAACCAACAACGGCGCGCCTAAATTCGAGCTCGCCCGGGGATCTAATTCAATTAGAGACTAATTCAATTA
GAGCTAATTCAATTAGGATCCAAGCTTATCGATTTCGAACCCTCGACCGCCGGAGTATAAATAGAGGCGC
TTCGTCTACGGAGCGACAATTCAATTCAAACAAGCAAAGTGAACACGTCGCTAAGCGAAAGCTAAGCAAA
TAAACAAGCGCAGCTGAACAAGCTAAACAATCGGGGTACCGCTAGAGTCGACGGTACGATCCACCGGTCG
CCACCATGGTGAGCAAGGGCGAGGAGGTCATCAAAGAGTTCATGCGCTTCAAGGTGCGCATGGAGGGCTC
CATGAACGGCCACGAGTTCGAGATCGAGGGCGAGGGCGAGGGCCGCCCCTACGAGGGCACCCAGACCGCC
AAGCTGAAGGTGACCAAGGGCGGCCCCCTGCCCTTCGCCTGGGACATCCTGTCCCCCCAGTTCATGTACG
GCTCCAAGGCGTACGTGAAGCACCCCGCCGACATCCCCGATTACAAGAAGCTGTCCTTCCCCGAGGGCTT
CAAGTGGGAGCGCGTGATGAACTTCGAGGACGGCGGTCTGGTGACCGTGACCCAGGACTCCTCCCTGCAG
GACGGCACGCTGATCTACAAGGTGAAGATGCGCGGCACCAACTTCCCCCCCGACGGCCCCGTAATGCAGA
AGAAGACCATGGGCTGGGAGGCCTCCACCGAGCGCCTGTACCCCCGCGACGGCGTGCTGAAGGGCGAGAT
CCACCAGGCCCTGAAGCTGAAGGACGGCGGCCACTACCTGGTGGAGTTCAAGACCATCTACATGGCCAAG
AAGCCCGTGCAACTGCCCGGCTACTACTACGTGGACACCAAGCTGGACATCACCTCCCACAACGAGGACT
ACACCATCGTGGAACAGTACGAGCGCTCCGAGGGCCGCCACCACCTGTTCCTGGGGCATGGCACCGGCAG
CACCGGCAGCGGCAGCTCCGGCACCGCCTCCTCCGAGGACAACAACATGGCCGTTATCAAGGAATTTATG
CGCTTCAAAGTTAGGATGGAGGGATCCATGAACGGACATGAGTTCGAGATCGAGGGAGAGGGCGAGGGAC
GCCCGTATGAAGGCACACAAACAGCCAAACTCAAGGTCACCAAGGGCGGACCACTGCCCTTCGCCTGGGA
TATCCTGAGTCCCCAGTTTATGTACGGCAGCAAGGCCTACGTTAAGCACCCCGCTGACATACCGGACTAC
AAAAAGCTGTCCTTTCCGGAAGGCTTCAAGTGGGAGCGCGTGATGAATTTCGAAGACGGAGGACTGGTCA
CTGTGACCCAAGATAGCAGTTTGCAGGACGGTACACTGATCTATAAGGTTAAAATGCGCGGCACTAACTT
TCCGCCAGATGGCCCAGTGATGCAGAAGAAGACCATGGGTTGGGAGGCATCCACCGAACGTCTGTACCCT
CGAGACGGAGTGCTCAAGGGCGAGATCCATCAGGCCCTCAAACTGAAAGATGGTGGTCACTACCTGGTCG
AATTTAAGACCATTTACATGGCCAAGAAGCCGGTTCAGCTGCCCGGATATTATTATGTGGATACGAAACT
GGATATAACTTCGCATAACGAAGACTACACCATTGTCGAGCAGTATGAGCGCAGCGAAGGCCGACATCAC
CTGTTCCTCTACGGCATGGACGAGCTGTACAAGTAGGCGGCCGCGACTCTAGATCATAATCAGCCATACC
ACATTTGTAGAGGTTTTACTTGCTTTAAAAAACCTCCCACACCTCCCCCTGAACCTGAAACATAAAATGA
ATGCAATTGTTGTTGTTAACTTGTTTATTGCAGCTTATAATGGTTACAAATAAAGCAATAGCATCACAAA
TTTCACAAATAAAGCATTTTTTTCACTGCATTCTAGTTGTGGTTTGTCCAAACTCATCAATGTATCTTAA
AGCTTCCTAGGGTACTGACGGACACACCGAAGCCCCGGCGGCAACCCTCAGCGGATGCCCCGGGGCTTCA
CGTTTTCCCAGGTCAGAAGCGGTTTTCGGGAGTAGTGCCCCAACTGGGGTAACCTTTGAGTTCTCTCAGT
TGGGGGCGTAGGGTCGCCGACATGACACAAGGGGTTGTGACCGGGGTGGACACGTACGCGGGTGCTTACG
ACCGTCAGTCGCGCGAGCGCGAGGGCCCGGGTTTTTTAAATGGTACCCTTGCAGCGCCACCTGGCCGCGA
AGAGTTCCATTCTCTGCTTCGAAGTACGAAGAGAGAAAGAGTACTTTAAATTTCCACATTCCCGCCTTGC
AGCGCCACCTGGCCTTGGTAATGTAGAACTAGGAAGGAAAGCACCAACACAAGATGTCGCTCTCCGACGA
TGGACATGTCGCGTAAAAAATGTTCGATAACTTTCAATGGTTCGATTGAACAGACAATAAGTGTATTTAA
GACACCAGTTCTTATATTCAAAAATCCTAACAACTCACACCTTGCAGCGCCACCTGGCCCTAGAGATCCA
CCAACTCTAGAGAGATCTAAATGCTGCTGAGATTGAAATTTAAAATTGGTTTATCAACTGGGGCAGAGTG
CTATATTTACGGGTTGGATAACTTTTCCCCTCCTAAAATTACTCTCTGGCTTCTCTGGCTGGCTCCCTTA
CTTCTGTTACAAAGTCTTTCTCAGTATCTGGTTTTTATAGTTCTGGCCGTTTTTGATTGGTTACAAATAT
AATATATCTGAATTTTATTATTAACCTAGTAATCAAATACAAAATGATTAAATTTAATAATATAAAAGAA
ATTGATATTTTCCAATTGTAAATTTCAATGAATGGATTTAAAATAATAATGTTGTCCAAAATATGTTCTG
AATTGTTGGATTTTATATAATCTCATATTTCCAGATTCCTAAAGTGGTTATTGGTTATGTAGTCAAGTAT
TTTGTTTTCTAAATTAGAGAATAAAATATTATTTATTGTAGTTATGCCTTTGAATGTTATTAAATATGAA
CCGTCTAAATGAGAATTGTTTACAATATTATTTCGTATATTAGTGCAAATTTATTTCTCTCCATTTAGTA
AACGTGAATTAAACTACTTAAGTAAATTGATCATGGGACTGAGCAACTTCATGGAGGGAAGCGCATCTCA
GTGGCTTACACAAATTTCGTACCATGGTATGACTTAGCGAGAGTTCCAGGAATTATTTCTGCAGTGCTAT
GAAACCGAAGAGACGCCGGCCGAATGTTACGCGGTATATGCGTGTCGTTTAGTGACGACGCTGACAACGA
AGTGGCAAAATATGGGAATAGAAGAAATTGCCGTTACAACTGTTCTTGCGCATATGGAAAGCATTGACAG
TCATTTGCAACACGTTCTCTTCGTTCTCTTCTCTTCGATATTGACACCGAATTAGTCGACAATGAGAAAG
CTAATATACTCGAGCTACTTAAAAAGCACTCGATTGCATTTACCAATGGCATACCTGATACCCGTGTAAA
TACAGGCGAAACGAAAATCCGTTTAATCGATCCAAATAAAACTGTCCAGCGCCGACTTTATAGACTTAGC
CCCGAAGAGAGCGAAGTAGTTCGTATGCGGGTGTGCGAATTGATAAGGTGAAAGCTTGTTTGCCCAAGGA
ATTCGTAATCATGGTCATAGCTGTTTCCTGTGTGAAATTGTTATCCGCTCACAATTCCACACAACATACG
AGCCGGAAGCATAAAGTGTAAAGCCTGGGGTGCCTAATGAGTGAGCTAACTCACATTAATTGCGTTGCGC
TCACTGCCCGCTTTCCAGTCGGGAAACCTGTCGTGCCAGCTGCATTAATGAATCGGCCAACGCGCGGGGA
GAGGCGGTTTGCGTATTGGGCGCTCTTCCGCTTCCTCGCTCACTGACTCGCTGCGCTCGGTCGTTCGGCT
GCGGCGAGCGGTATCAGCTCACTCAAAGGCGGTAATACGGTTATCCACAGAATCAGGGGATAACGCAGGA
AAGAACATGTGAGCAAAAGGCCAGCAAAAGGCCAGGAACCGTAAAAAGGCCGCGTTGCTGGCGTTTTTCC
ATAGGCTCCGCCCCCCTGACGAGCATCACAAAAATCGACGCTCAAGTCAGAGGTGGCGAAACCCGACAGG
ACTATAAAGATACCAGGCGTTTCCCCCTGGAAGCTCCCTCGTGCGCTCTCCTGTTCCGACCCTGCCGCTT
ACCGGATACCTGTCCGCCTTTCTCCCTTCGGGAAGCGTGGCGCTTTCTCATAGCTCACGCTGTAGGTATC
TCAGTTCGGTGTAGGTCGTTCGCTCCAAGCTGGGCTGTGTGCACGAACCCCCCGTTCAGCCCGACCGCTG
CGCCTTATCCGGTAACTATCGTCTTGAGTCCAACCCGGTAAGACACGACTTATCGCCACTGGCAGCAGCC
ACTGGTAACAGGATTAGCAGAGCGAGGTATGTAGGCGGTGCTACAGAGTTCTTGAAGTGGTGGCCTAACT
ACGGCTACACTAGAAGAACAGTATTTGGTATCTGCGCTCTGCTGAAGCCAGTTACCTTCGGAAAAAGAGT
TGGTAGCTCTTGATCCGGCAAACAAACCACCGCTGGTAGCGGTGGTTTTTTTGTTTGCAAGCAGCAGATT
ACGCGCAGAAAAAAAGGATCTCAAGAAGATCCTTTGATCTTTTCTACGGGGTCTGACGCTCAGTGGAACG
AAAACTCACGTTAAGGGATTTTGGTCATGAGATTATCAAAAAGGATCTTCACCTAGATCCTTTTAAATTA
AAAATGAAGTTTTAAATCAATCTAAAGTATATATGAGTAAACTTGGTCTGACAGTTACCAATGCTTAATC
AGTGAGGCACCTATCTCAGCGATCTGTCTATTTCGTTCATCCATAGTTGCCTGACTCCCCGTCGTGTAGA
TAACTACGATACGGGAGGGCTTACCATCTGGCCCCAGTGCTGCAATGATACCGCGAGACCCACGCTCACC
GGCTCCAGATTTATCAGCAATAAACCAGCCAGCCGGAAGGGCCGAGCGCAGAAGTGGTCCTGCAACTTTA
TCCGCCTCCATCCAGTCTATTAATTGTTGCCGGGAAGCTAGAGTAAGTAGTTCGCCAGTTAATAGTTTGC
GCAACGTTGTTGCCATTGCTACAGGCATCGTGGTGTCACGCTCGTCGTTTGGTATGGCTTCATTCAGCTC
CGGTTCCCAACGATCAAGGCGAGTTACATGATCCCCCATGTTGTGCAAAAAAGCGGTTAGCTCCTTCGGT
CCTCCGATCGTTGTCAGAAGTAAGTTGGCCGCAGTGTTATCACTCATGGTTATGGCAGCACTGCATAATT
CTCTTACTGTCATGCCATCCGTAAGATGCTTTTCTGTGACTGGTGAGTACTCAACCAAGTCATTCTGAGA
ATAGTGTATGCGGCGACCGAGTTGCTCTTGCCCGGCGTCAATACGGGATAATACCGCGCCACATAGCAGA
ACTTTAAAAGTGCTCATCATTGGAAAACGTTCTTCGGGGCGAAAACTCTCAAGGATCTTACCGCTGTTGA
GATCCAGTTCGATGTAACCCACTCGTGCACCCAACTGATCTTCAGCATCTTTTACTTTCACCAGCGTTTC
TGGGTGAGCAAAAACAGGAAGGCAAAATGCCGCAAAAAAGGGAATAAGGGCGACACGGAAATGTTGAATA
CTCATACTCTTCCTTTTTCAATATTATTGAAGCATTTATCAGGGTTATTGTCTCATGAGCGGATACATAT
TTGAATGTATTTAGAAAAATAAACAAATAGGGGTTCCGCGCACATTTCCCCGAAAAGTGCCACCTGACGT
CTAAGAAACCATTATTATCATGACATTAACCTATAAAAATAGGCGTATCACGAGGCCCTTTCGTCTCGCG
CGTTTCGGTGATGACGGTGAAAACCTCTGACACATGCAGCTCCCGGAGACGGTCACAGCTTGTCTGTAAG
CGGATGCCGGGAGCAGACAAGCCCGTCAGGGCGCGTCAGCGGGTGTTGGCGGGTGTCGGGGCTGGCTTAA
CTATGCGGCATCAGAGCAGATTGTACTGAGAGTGCACCATATGCGGTGTGAAATACCGCACAGATGCGTA
AGGAGAAAATACCGCATCAGGCGCCATTCGCCATTCAGGCTGCGCAACTGTTGGGAAGGGCGATCGGTGC
GGGCCTCTTCGCTATTACGCCAGCTGGCGAAAGGGGGATGTGCTGCAAGGCGATTAAGTTGGGTAACGCC
AGGGTTTTCCCAGTCACGACGTTGTAAAACGACGGCCAGTGCCAAGCTTTGTTTAAAAATATAACAAAAT
TGTGATCCCACAAAATGAAGTGGGGCAAAATCAAATAATTAATAGTGTCCGTAAACTTGTTGGTCTTCAA
CTTTTTGAGGAACACGTTGGACGGCAAATCCGTGACTATAACACAAGTTGATTTAATAATTTTAGCCAAC
ACGTCGGGCTGCGTGTTTTTTGCCGACGCGTCTGTGTACACGTTGATTAACTGGTCGATTAAACTGTTGA
AATAATTTAATTTTTGGTTCTTCTTTAAATCTGTGATGAAATTTTTTAAAATAACTTTAAATTCTTCATT
GGTAAAAAATGCCACGTTTTGCAACTTGTGAGGGTCTAATATGAGGTCAAACTCAGTAGGAGTTTTATCC
AAAAAAGAAAACATGATTACGTCTGTACACGAACGCGTATTAACGCAGAGTGCAAAGTATAAGAGGGTTA
AAAAATATATTTTACGCACCATATACGCATCGGGTTGATATCGTTAATATGGATCAATTTGAACAGTTGA
TTAACGTGTCTCTGCTCAAGTCTTTGATCAAAACGCAAATCGACGAAAATGTGTCGGACAATATCAAGTC
GATGAGCGAAAAACTAAAAAGGCTAGAATACGACAATCTCACAGACAGCGTTGAGATATACGGTATTCAC
GACAGCAGGCTGAATAATAAAAAAATTAGAAACTATTATTTAACCCTAGAAAGATAATCATATTGTGACG
TACGTTAAAGATAATCATGCGTAAAATTGACGCATGTGTTTTATCGGTCTGTATATCGAGGTTTATTTAT
TAATTTGAATAGATATTAAGTTTTATTATATTTACACTTACATACTAATAATAAATTCAACAAACAATTT
ATTTATGTTTATTTATTTATTAAAAAAAAACAAAAACTCAAAATTTCTTCTATAAAGTAACAAAACTTTT
AAACATTCTCTCTTTTACAAAAATAAACTTATTTTGTACTTTAAAAACAGTCATGTTGTATTATAAAATA
AGTAATTAGCTTAACTTATACATAATAGAAACAAATTATACTTATTAGTCAGTCAGAAACAACTTTGGCA
CATATCAATATTATGCTCTCGACAAATAACTTTTTTGCATTTTTTGCACGATGCATTTGCCTTTCGCCTT
ATTTTAGAGGGGCAGTAAGTACAGTAAGTACGTTTTTTCATTACTGGCTCTTCAGTACTGTCATCTGATG
TACCAGGCACTTCATTTGGCAAAATATTAGAGATATTATCGCGCAAATATCTCTTCAAAGTAGGAGCTTC
TAAACGCTTACGCATAAACGATGACGTCAGGCTCATGTAAAGGTTTCTCATAAATTTTTTGCGACTTTGA
ACCTTTTCTCCCTTGCTACTGACATTATGGCTGTATATAATAAAAGAATTTATGCAGGCAATGTTTATCA
TTCCGTACAATAATGCCATAGGCCACCTATTCGTCTTCCTACTGCAGGGGGACGGATATTTAGTCTACCA
GTGGGTGACTTATCTGGAGTTTTTCCATTCTTGAGGATCATATGACAATCTTATTCTTATCTGGTATCTG
TTAAGTACATCCGGAGTAGTGTAGGGTGTATTTGGGTGTACATGTTGTGTGTGTAGACATGTGCTTAAGT
ATAATGGACTTATGTGTCACACTATATAACTATAATCATATCAAAACAATTACAAGTCTAATCATTACCT
TGTTTATTTAGGTGAATCTTGTTACAAAAGATTCACCTAATTTTTGGATTAAACTAATTGGGTTTTACTT
GGCTTCCCAAATTCTTTGCAACAAATGCTGATTCAATAAAAGTAGCCCCAGAGAAAAAAAGAATAAGAAT
AGAACCATTAGAGAACGCGCCAACTCGTGTGAAAGTAAATTTTAATTTCATTAAATGTTTAATTAATTTG
CGTCAGTGTGATTTTTGAGGTGCCGTGTTGAAAATACAAAAGTCACACTTATGCAATGTTGTGTGTATGT
GATAGTGTTTAAATTTACTCTCTTGGTACTCTGTCGTTGTTGATTTACTTTTTTATAATTTACTTTATTA
TAATTTGATATATTATGGGTGATAGACGTTTTTACTTATACTTTTACAAAAAACTTTTTTATTGCTTATC
CTTAATTTGAAACTGTCACAATCTCGTCCCCATTTAGACTGATCTTCGAAATCTTAATGCACTCAATTCA
CTCAACCTCGACCTGAAGTTTGGTTTAGGATTTTCTTGAACTTCCATGTTTAGGATAAAAGCTTTATACT
GAACTTATTTCACAGCATTCTGAAATTCAAATTCGCTGACTGGTGTTTAGCTTAAGTTTGGTTATTTATC
GGGTGGCTAAGTGCTGTTTAAACT
